>Addgene plasmid #155069 | pLCHKO_SFRS7_exon_deletion_1 | addgene full sequence | sequence record 308589 | Addgene NGS Result
TGTAGTCTTATGCAATACTCTTGTAGTCTTGCAACATGGTAACGATGAGTTAGCAACATGCCTTACAAGG
AGAGAAAAAGCACCGTGCATGCCGATTGGTGGAAGTAAGGTGGTACGATCGTGCCTTATTAGGAAGGCAA
CAGACGGGTCTGACATGGATTGGACGAACCACTGAATTGCCGCATTGCAGAGATATTGTATTTAAGTGCC
TAGCTCGATACATAAACGGGTCTCTCTGGTTAGACCAGATCTGAGCCTGGGAGCTCTCTGGCTAACTAGG
GAACCCACTGCTTAAGCCTCAATAAAGCTTGCCTTGAGTGCTTCAAGTAGTGTGTGCCCGTCTGTTGTGT
GACTCTGGTAACTAGAGATCCCTCAGACCCTTTTAGTCAGTGTGGAAAATCTCTAGCAGTGGCGCCCGAA
CAGGGACTTGAAAGCGAAAGGGAAACCAGAGGAGCTCTCTCGACGCAGGACTCGGCTTGCTGAAGCGCGC
ACGGCAAGAGGCGAGGGGCGGCGACTGGTGAGTACGCCAAAAATTTTGACTAGCGGAGGCTAGAAGGAGA
GAGATGGGTGCGAGAGCGTCAGTATTAAGCGGGGGAGAATTAGATCGCGATGGGAAAAAATTCGGTTAAG
GCCAGGGGGAAAGAAAAAATATAAATTAAAACATATAGTATGGGCAAGCAGGGAGCTAGAACGATTCGCA
GTTAATCCTGGCCTGTTAGAAACATCAGAAGGCTGTAGACAAATACTGGGACAGCTACAACCATCCCTTC
AGACAGGATCAGAAGAACTTAGATCATTATATAATACAGTAGCAACCCTCTATTGTGTGCATCAAAGGAT
AGAGATAAAAGACACCAAGGAAGCTTTAGACAAGATAGAGGAAGAGCAAAACAAAAGTAAGACCACCGCA
CAGCAAGCGGCCGCTGATCTTCAGACCTGGAGGAGGAGATATGAGGGACAATTGGAGAAGTGAATTATAT
AAATATAAAGTAGTAAAAATTGAACCATTAGGAGTAGCACCCACCAAGGCAAAGAGAAGAGTGGTGCAGA
GAGAAAAAAGAGCAGTGGGAATAGGAGCTTTGTTCCTTGGGTTCTTGGGAGCAGCAGGAAGCACTATGGG
CGCAGCGTCAATGACGCTGACGGTACAGGCCAGACAATTATTGTCTGGTATAGTGCAGCAGCAGAACAAT
TTGCTGAGGGCTATTGAGGCGCAACAGCATCTGTTGCAACTCACAGTCTGGGGCATCAAGCAGCTCCAGG
CAAGAATCCTGGCTGTGGAAAGATACCTAAAGGATCAACAGCTCCTGGGGATTTGGGGTTGCTCTGGAAA
ACTCATTTGCACCACTGCTGTGCCTTGGAATGCTAGTTGGAGTAATAAATCTCTGGAACAGATTTGGAAT
CACACGACCTGGATGGAGTGGGACAGAGAAATTAACAATTACACAAGCTTAATACACTCCTTAATTGAAG
AATCGCAAAACCAGCAAGAAAAGAATGAACAAGAATTATTGGAATTAGATAAATGGGCAAGTTTGTGGAA
TTGGTTTAACATAACAAATTGGCTGTGGTATATAAAATTATTCATAATGATAGTAGGAGGCTTGGTAGGT
TTAAGAATAGTTTTTGCTGTACTTTCTATAGTGAATAGAGTTAGGCAGGGATATTCACCATTATCGTTTC
AGACCCACCTCCCAACCCCGAGGGGACCCAGAGAATTCCAAAAAAAAACATCCTACCAGTTGTTGCTAAA
TCTACACTTAGTAGAAATTAGCACCGACTCGGTGCCACTTTTTCAAGTTGATAACGGACTAGCCTTATTT
CAACTTGCTATGCTGTTTCCAGCATAGCTCTGAAACGGGTAGCCTAATCTTAAGCCCGGTACCTCGTCCT
TTCCACAAGATATATAAAGCCAAGAAATCGAAATACTTTCAAGTTACGGTAAGCATATGATAGTCCATTT
TAAAACATAATTTTAAAACTGCAAACTACCCAAGAAATTATTACTTTCTACGTCACGTATTTTGTACTAA
TATCTTTGTGTTTACAGTCAAATTAATTCTAATTATCTCTCTAACAGCCTTGTATCGTATATGCAAATAT
GAAGGAATCATGGGAAATAGGCCCTCGAATTCTAGATCTTGAGACAAATGGCAGTATTCATCCACAATTT
TAAAAGAAAAGGGGGGATTGGGGGGTACAGTGCAGGGGAAAGAATAGTAGACATAATAGCAACAGACATA
CAAACTAAAGAATTACAAAAACAAATTACAAAAATTCAAAATTTTCGGGTTTATTACAGGGACAGCAGAG
ATCCACTTTGGCGCCGGCTCGAGGGGGCCCGGGTTGCGCCTTTTCCAAGGCAGCCCTGGGTTTGCGCAGG
GACGCGGCTGCTCTGGGCGTGGTTCCGGGAAACGCAGCGGCGCCGACCCTGGGTCTCGCACATTCTTCAC
GTCCGTTCGCAGCGTCACCCGGATCTTCGCCGCTACCCTTGTGGGCCCCCCGGCGACGCTTCCTGCTCCG
CCCCTAAGTCGGGAAGGTTCCTTGCGGTTCGCGGCGTGCCGGACGTGACAAACGGAAGCCGCAGCTCACA
CTAGTACCCTCGCAGACGGACAGCGCCAGGGAGCAATGGCAGCGCGCCGACCGCGATGGGCTGTGGCCAA
TAGCGGCTGCTCAGCAGGGCGCGCCGAGAGCAGCGGCCGGGAAGGGGCGGTGCGGGAGGCGGGGTGTGGG
GCGGTAGTGTGGGCCCTGTTCCTGCCCGCGCGGTGTTCCGCATTCTGCAAGCCTCCGGAGCGCACGTCGG
CAGTCGGCTCCCTCGTTGACCGAATCACCGACCTCTCTCCCCAGGGGGATCCACCGGAGCTTACCATGAC
CGAGTACAAGCCCACGGTGCGCCTCGCCACCCGCGACGACGTCCCCAGGGCCGTACGCACCCTCGCCGCC
GCGTTCGCCGACTACCCCGCCACGCGCCACACCGTCGATCCGGACCGCCACATCGAGCGGGTCACCGAGC
TGCAAGAACTCTTCCTCACGCGCGTCGGGCTCGACATCGGCAAGGTGTGGGTCGCGGACGACGGCGCCGC
CGTGGCGGTCTGGACCACGCCGGAGAGCGTCGAAGCGGGGGCGGTGTTCGCCGAGATCGGCCCGCGCATG
GCCGAGTTGAGCGGTTCCCGGCTGGCCGCGCAGCAACAGATGGAAGGCCTCCTGGCGCCGCACCGGCCCA
AGGAGCCCGCGTGGTTCCTGGCCACCGTCGGTGTTTCGCCCGACCACCAGGGCAAGGGTCTGGGCAGCGC
CGTCGTGCTCCCCGGAGTGGAGGCGGCCGAGCGCGCCGGGGTGCCCGCCTTCCTGGAGACCTCCGCGCCC
CGCAACCTCCCCTTCTACGAGCGGCTCGGCTTCACCGTCACCGCCGACGTCGAGGTGCCCGAAGGACCGC
GCACCTGGTGCATGACCCGCAAGCCCGGTGCCTGAACGCGTTAAGTCGACAATCAACCTCTGGATTACAA
AATTTGTGAAAGATTGACTGGTATTCTTAACTATGTTGCTCCTTTTACGCTATGTGGATACGCTGCTTTA
ATGCCTTTGTATCATGCTATTGCTTCCCGTATGGCTTTCATTTTCTCCTCCTTGTATAAATCCTGGTTGC
TGTCTCTTTATGAGGAGTTGTGGCCCGTTGTCAGGCAACGTGGCGTGGTGTGCACTGTGTTTGCTGACGC
AACCCCCACTGGTTGGGGCATTGCCACCACCTGTCAGCTCCTTTCCGGGACTTTCGCTTTCCCCCTCCCT
ATTGCCACGGCGGAACTCATCGCCGCCTGCCTTGCCCGCTGCTGGACAGGGGCTCGGCTGTTGGGCACTG
ACAATTCCGTGGTGTTGTCGGGGAAATCATCGTCCTTTCCTTGGCTGCTCGCCTGTGTTGCCACCTGGAT
TCTGCGCGGGACGTCCTTCTGCTACGTCCCTTCGGCCCTCAATCCAGCGGACCTTCCTTCCCGCGGCCTG
CTGCCGGCTCTGCGGCCTCTTCCGCGTCTTCGCCTTCGCCCTCAGACGAGTCGGATCTCCCTTTGGGCCG
CCTCCCCGCGTCGACTTTAAGACCAATGACTTACAAGGCAGCTGTAGATCTTAGCCACTTTTTAAAAGAA
AAGGGGGGACTGGAAGGGCTAATTCACTCCCAACGAAGACAAGATCTGCTTTTTGCTTGTACTGGGTCTC
TCTGGTTAGACCAGATCTGAGCCTGGGAGCTCTCTGGCTAACTAGGGAACCCACTGCTTAAGCCTCAATA
AAGCTTGCCTTGAGTGCTTCAAGTAGTGTGTGCCCGTCTGTTGTGTGACTCTGGTAACTAGAGATCCCTC
AGACCCTTTTAGTCAGTGTGGAAAATCTCTAGCAGTACGTATAGTAGTTCATGTCATCTTATTATTCAGT
ATTTATAACTTGCAAAGAAATGAATATCAGAGAGTGAGAGGAACTTGTTTATTGCAGCTTATAATGGTTA
CAAATAAAGCAATAGCATCACAAATTTCACAAATAAAGCATTTTTTTCACTGCATTCTAGTTGTGGTTTG
TCCAAACTCATCAATGTATCTTATCATGTCTGGCTCTAGCTATCCCGCCCCTAACTCCGCCCATCCCGCC
CCTAACTCCGCCCAGTTCCGCCCATTCTCCGCCCCATGGCTGACTAATTTTTTTTATTTATGCAGAGGCC
GAGGCCGCCTCGGCCTCTGAGCTATTCCAGAAGTAGTGAGGAGGCTTTTTTGGAGGCCTAGGGACGTACC
CAATTCGCCCTATAGTGAGTCGTATTACGCGCGCTCACTGGCCGTCGTTTTACAACGTCGTGACTGGGAA
AACCCTGGCGTTACCCAACTTAATCGCCTTGCAGCACATCCCCCTTTCGCCAGCTGGCGTAATAGCGAAG
AGGCCCGCACCGATCGCCCTTCCCAACAGTTGCGCAGCCTGAATGGCGAATGGG
[124 nt withheld, positions 4955-5078]
C
[91 nt withheld, positions 5080-5170]
A
[49 nt withheld, positions 5172-5220]
CCTTTGACGTTGGAGTCCACGTTCTTT
[37 nt withheld, positions 5248-5284]
ACCCTATCTCGGTCTATTCTTTTGATTTATAAGGGATTTTGCCGATTTCGGCCTATTGGTTAAAAAATGA
GCTGATTTAACAAAAATTTAACGCGAATTTTAACAAAATATTAACGCTTACAATTTAGGTGGCACTTTTC
GGGGAAATGTGCGCGGAACCCCTATTTGTTTATTTTTCTAAATACATTCAAATATGTATCCGCTCATGAG
ACAATAACCCTGATAAATGCTTCAATAATATTGAAAAAGGAAGAGTATGAGTATTCAACATTTCCGTGTC
GCCCTTATTCCCTTTTTTGCGGCATTTTGCCTTCCTGTTTTTGCTCACCCAGAAACGCTGGTGAAAGTAA
AAGATGCTGAAGATCAGTTGGGTGCACGAGTGGGTTACATCGAACTGGATCTCAACAGCGGTAAGATCCT
TGAGAGTTTTCGCCCCGAAGAACGTTTTCCAATGATGAGCACTTTTAAAGTTCTGCTATGTGGCGCGGTA
TTATCCCGTATTGACGCCGGGCAAGAGCAACTCGGTCGCCGCATACACTATTCTCAGAATGACTTGGTTG
AGTACTCACCAGTCACAGAAAAGCATCTTACGGATGGCATGACAGTAAGAGAATTATGCAGTGCTGCCAT
AACCATGAGTGATAACACTGCGGCCAACTTACTTCTGACAACGATCGGAGGACCGAAGGAGCTAACCGCT
TTTTTGCACAACATGGGGGATCATGTAACTCGCCTTGATCGTTGGGAACCGGAGCTGAATGAAGCCATAC
CAAACGACGAGCGTGACACCACGATGCCTGTAGCAATGGCAACAACGTTGCGCAAACTATTAACTGGCGA
ACTACTTACTCTAGCTTCCCGGCAACAATTAATAGACTGGATGGAGGCGGATAAAGTTGCAGGACCACTT
CTGCGCTCGGCCCTTCCGGCTGGCTGGTTTATTGCTGATAAATCTGGAGCCGGTGAGCGTGGGTCTCGCG
GTATCATTGCAGCACTGGGGCCAGATGGTAAGCCCTCCCGTATCGTAGTTATCTACACGACGGGGAGTCA
GGCAACTATGGATGAACGAAATAGACAGATCGCTGAGATAGGTGCCTCACTGATTAAGCATTGGTAACTG
TCAGACCAAGTTTACTCATATATACTTTAGATTGATTTAAAACTTCATTTTTAATTTAAAAGGATCTAGG
TGAAGATCCTTTTTGATAATCTCATGACCAAAATCCCTTAACGTGAGTTTTCGTTCCACTGAGCGTCAGA
CCCCGTAGAAAAGATCAAAGGATCTTCTTGAGATCCTTTTTTTCTGCGCGTAATCTGCTGCTTGCAAACA
AAAAAACCACCGCTACCAGCGGTGGTTTGTTTGCCGGATCAAGAGCTACCAACTCTTTTTCCGAAGGTAA
CTGGCTTCAGCAGAGCGCAGATACCAAATACTGTTCTTCTAGTGTAGCCGTAGTTAGGCCACCACTTCAA
GAACTCTGTAGCACCGCCTACATACCTCGCTCTGCTAATCCTGTTACCAGTGGCTGCTGCCAGTGGCGAT
AAGTCGTGTCTTACCGGGTTGGACTCAAGACGATAGTTACCGGATAAGGCGCAGCGGTCGGGCTGAACGG
GGGGTTCGTGCACACAGCCCAGCTTGGAGCGAACGACCTACACCGAACTGAGATACCTACAGCGTGAGCT
ATGAGAAAGCGCCACGCTTCCCGAAGGGAGAAAGGCGGACAGGTATCCGGTAAGCGGCAGGGTCGGAACA
GGAGAGCGCACGAGGGAGCTTCCAGGGGGAAACGCCTGGTATCTTTATAGTCCTGTCGGGTTTCGCCACC
TCTGACTTGAGCGTCGATTTTTGTGATGCTCGTCAGGGGGGCGGAGCCTATGGAAAAACGCCAGCAACGC
GGCCTTTTTACGGTTCCTGGCCTTTTGCTGGCCTTTTGCTCACATGTTCTTTCCTGCGTTATCCCCTGAT
TCTGTGGATAACCGTATTACCGCCTTTGAGTGAGCTGATACCGCTCGCCGCAGCCGAACGACCGAGCGCA
GCGAGTCAGTGAGCGAGGAAGCGGAAGAGCGCCCAATACGCAAACCGCCTCTCCCCGCGCGTTGGCCGAT
TCATTAATGCAGCTGGCACGACAGGTTTCCCGACTGGAAAGCGGGCAGTGAGCGCAACGCAATTAATGTG
AGTTAGCTCACTCATTAGGCACCCCAGGCTTTACACTTTATGCTTCCGGCTCGTATGTTGTGTGGAATTG
TGAGCGGATAACAATTTCACACAGGAAACAGCTATGACCATGATTACGCCAAGCGCGCAATTAACCCTCA
CTAAAGGGAACAAAAGCTGGAGCTGCAAGCTTAA
Features (pLannotate 1.2.2; 27 found; start..end, strand, type, name):
      1..227     +  promoter       RSV promoter: Rous sarcoma virus enhancer/promoter
    228..408     +  LTR            5' LTR (truncated): truncated 5' long terminal repeat (LTR) from HIV-1
    455..580     +  misc_feature   HIV-1 Ψ: packaging signal of human immunodeficiency virus type 1
    564..927     +  CDS            HIV-1 gag (fragment): gag protein from human immunodeficiency virus 1; gag
   1073..1306    +  misc_feature   RRE: The Rev response element (RRE) of HIV-1 allows for Rev-dependent mRNA export from the nucleus to the cytoplasm.
   1683..1709    +  CDS            Rev (fragment): human immunodeficiency virus 1 (HIV-1) Rev protein; rev; enhances nuclear export of unspliced and incompletely spliced viral mRNAs
   1771..1838    -  misc_RNA       tracrRNA (fragment): trans-activating CRISPR RNA for the Streptococcus pyogenes CRISPR/Cas9 system
   1886..2126    -  promoter       U6 promoter: RNA polymerase III promoter for human U6 snRNA
   2168..2285    +  misc_feature   cPPT/CTS: central polypurine tract and central termination sequence of HIV-1
   2344..2844    +  promoter       hPGK promoter: human phosphoglycerate kinase 1 promoter
   2866..3465    +  CDS            PuroR (fragment): puromycin N-acetyltransferase; pac from Streptomyces; confers resistance to puromycin
   3481..4069    +  misc_feature   WPRE: woodchuck hepatitis virus posttranscriptional regulatory element
   4120..4139    +  misc_feature   cPPT/CTS (fragment): central polypurine tract and central termination sequence of HIV-1
   4141..4374    +  LTR            3' LTR (ΔU3): self-inactivating 3' long terminal repeat (LTR) from HIV-1
   4452..4573    +  polyA_signal   SV40 poly(A) signal: SV40 polyadenylation signal
   4613..4748    +  rep_origin     SV40 ori: SV40 origin of replication
   4769..4787    -  promoter       T7 promoter: promoter for bacteriophage T7 RNA polymerase
   4795..4950    +  CDS            lacZα (fragment): LacZα fragment of β-galactosidase; lacZ fragment
   4955..5383    +  rep_origin     f1 ori (sequence partly withheld): f1 bacteriophage origin of replication; arrow indicates direction of (+) strand synthesis
   5436..5540    +  promoter       AmpR promoter: bla
   5541..6401    +  CDS            AmpR: β-lactamase; bla; confers resistance to ampicillin, carbenicillin, and related antibiotics
   6572..7160    +  rep_origin     ori: high-copy-number ColE1/pMB1/pBR322/pUC origin of replication
   7343..7435    +  CDS            lacI (fragment): lac repressor; lacI; The lac repressor binds to the lac operator to inhibit transcription in E. coli. This inhibition can be relieved by adding lactose or isopropyl-β-D-thiogalactopyranoside (IPTG).
   7448..7469    +  protein_bind   CAP binding site: CAP binding activates transcription in the presence of cAMP. E. coli catabolite activator protein
   7484..7514    +  promoter       lac promoter: promoter for the E. coli lac operon
   7522..7538    +  protein_bind   lac operator: The lac repressor binds to the lac operator to inhibit transcription in E. coli. This inhibition can be relieved by adding lactose or isopropyl-β-D-thiogalactopyranoside (IPTG). lac repressor encoded by lacI
   7583..7601    +  promoter       T3 promoter: promoter for bacteriophage T3 RNA polymerase
