[The description below was written by a language model from this plasmid's Addgene catalogue record and pLannotate feature annotations shown in this document.]
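Description:
pLCHKO_SFRS7_exon_deletion_1 is a lentiviral CRISPR guide-expression plasmid built on the pLCHKO backbone, about 7.6 kb in the sequenced record, for use in mammalian cells as part of the CHyMErA hybrid Cas9–Cas12a system. In bacteria it is maintained through a high-copy ColE1/pUC-type origin with ampicillin resistance (AmpR). An f1 origin, an SV40 origin and lac/T7/T3 remnants are also carried over from the cloning backbone. The viral portion has a third-generation layout. An RSV promoter drives a truncated HIV-1 5' LTR, followed by the Ψ packaging signal with a gag fragment, the RRE for Rev-dependent export of the genomic RNA, a cPPT/CTS, a WPRE and a self-inactivating ΔU3 3' LTR with a downstream SV40 polyadenylation signal.

The payload is a roughly 150 bp hybrid guide RNA (hgRNA) under the human U6 RNA polymerase III promoter, placed on the antisense strand relative to the viral genome, as both the depositor comment and the feature table indicate. The hgRNA fuses an SpCas9 spacer and tracrRNA-derived scaffold to an LbCas12a direct repeat and a Cas12a spacer. In this system, Cas12a processes the single transcript at its repeat, yielding separate Cas9 and Cas12a guides. Here the two guides are designed to delete an exon of human SFRS7, consistent with the exon-resolution functional genomics purpose stated for this plasmid series. A separate hPGK promoter drives puromycin N-acetyltransferase for selecting transduced cells. The annotated features include no nuclease, so SpCas9 and LbCas12a must be supplied separately in the target cells.
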