Addgene plasmid #155069: pLCHKO_SFRS7_exon_deletion_1
Purpose: Lentiviral plasmid for expressing U6 driven hybrid guide (hg)RNA for deletion of SFRS7 exon using SpCas9 and LbCas12a nucleases (CHyMErA system)
Depositing lab: Benjamin Blencowe & Jason Moffat. Depositing organization: University of Toronto. Publication: Genetic interaction mapping and exon-resolution functional genomics with a hybrid Cas9-Cas12a platform. Gonatopoulos-Pournatzis T, Aregger M, Brown KR, Farhangmehr S, Braunschweig U, Ward HN, Ha KCH, Weiss A, Billmann M, Durbic T, Myers CL, Blencowe BJ, Moffat J. Nat Biotechnol. 2020 May;38(5):638-648. doi: 10.1038/s41587-020-0437-z. Epub 2020 Mar 16. PubMed 32249828.
Backbone
  Vector backbone: pLCHKO
  Backbone size w/o insert (bp): 7481
  Vector type: Mammalian Expression, Lentiviral, CRISPR
  Selectable markers: Puromycin
Growth in bacteria
  Bacterial resistance: Ampicillin, 100 μg/mL
  Growth temperature: 30°C
  Growth strain: NEB Stable
  Copy number: High Copy
Gene/Insert
  Gene/Insert name: (hg)RNA for deletion of SFRS7 exon using SpCas9 and LbCas12a nucleases
  gRNA/shRNA sequence: GGCTTAAGATTAGGCTACCCgtttcagagctatgctggaaacagcatagcaagttgaaataaggctagtccgttatcaacttgaaaaagtggcaccgagtcggtgctaatttctactaagtgtagatTTAGCAACAACTGGTAGGATGTT
  Species: H. sapiens (human)
  Insert size (bp): 150
  Promoter: U6
  Cloning method: Restriction Enzyme; 5′ cloning site BfuAI (destroyed during cloning); 3′ cloning site BfuAI (destroyed during cloning)
  Sequencing primers: 5′ actatcatatgcttaccgtaac
Terms and licenses: Academic/Nonprofit Terms; Industry Terms: Not Available to Industry
Depositor comments: U6-driven hgRNA cassette encoded on anti-sense strand
How to cite: pLCHKO_SFRS7_exon_deletion_1 was a gift from Benjamin Blencowe & Jason Moffat (Addgene plasmid # 155069 ; http://n2t.net/addgene:155069 ; RRID:Addgene_155069)
